>Addgene plasmid #141973 | TFORF2213 | addgene full sequence | sequence record 395873 | Addgene NGS Result
TTAATGTAGTCTTATGCAATACTCTTGTAGTCTTGCAACATGGTAACGATGAGTTAGCAACATGCCTTAC
AAGGAGAGAAAAAGCACCGTGCATGCCGATTGGTGGAAGTAAGGTGGTACGATCGTGCCTTATTAGGAAG
GCAACAGACGGGTCTGACATGGATTGGACGAACCACTGAATTGCCGCATTGCAGAGATATTGTATTTAAG
TGCCTAGCTCGATACATAAACGGGTCTCTCTGGTTAGACCAGATCTGAGCCTGGGAGCTCTCTGGCTAAC
TAGGGAACCCACTGCTTAAGCCTCAATAAAGCTTGCCTTGAGTGCTTCAAGTAGTGTGTGCCCGTCTGTT
GTGTGACTCTGGTAACTAGAGATCCCTCAGACCCTTTTAGTCAGTGTGGAAAATCTCTAGCAGTGGCGCC
CGAACAGGGACTTGAAAGCGAAAGGGAAACCAGAGGAGCTCTCTCGACGCAGGACTCGGCTTGCTGAAGC
GCGCACGGCAAGAGGCGAGGGGCGGCGACTGGTGAGTACGCCAAAAATTTTGACTAGCGGAGGCTAGAAG
GAGAGAGATGGGTGCGAGAGCGTCAGTATTAAGCGGGGGAGAATTAGATCGCGATGGGAAAAAATTCGGT
TAAGGCCAGGGGGAAAGAAAAAATATAAATTAAAACATATAGTATGGGCAAGCAGGGAGCTAGAACGATT
CGCAGTTAATCCTGGCCTGTTAGAAACATCAGAAGGCTGTAGACAAATACTGGGACAGCTACAACCATCC
CTTCAGACAGGATCAGAAGAACTTAGATCATTATATAATACAGTAGCAACCCTCTATTGTGTGCATCAAA
GGATAGAGATAAAAGACACCAAGGAAGCTTTAGACAAGATAGAGGAAGAGCAAAACAAAAGTAAGACCAC
CGCACAGCAAGCGGCCGCTGATCTTCAGACCTGGAGGAGGAGATATGAGGGACAATTGGAGAAGTGAATT
ATATAAATATAAAGTAGTAAAAATTGAACCATTAGGAGTAGCACCCACCAAGGCAAAGAGAAGAGTGGTG
CAGAGAGAAAAAAGAGCAGTGGGAATAGGAGCTTTGTTCCTTGGGTTCTTGGGAGCAGCAGGAAGCACTA
TGGGCGCAGCGTCAATGACGCTGACGGTACAGGCCAGACAATTATTGTCTGGTATAGTGCAGCAGCAGAA
CAATTTGCTGAGGGCTATTGAGGCGCAACAGCATCTGTTGCAACTCACAGTCTGGGGCATCAAGCAGCTC
CAGGCAAGAATCCTGGCTGTGGAAAGATACCTAAAGGATCAACAGCTCCTGGGGATTTGGGGTTGCTCTG
GAAAACTCATTTGCACCACTGCTGTGCCTTGGAATGCTAGTTGGAGTAATAAATCTCTGGAACAGATTTG
GAATCACACGACCTGGATGGAGTGGGACAGAGAAATTAACAATTACACAAGCTTAATACACTCCTTAATT
GAAGAATCGCAAAACCAGCAAGAAAAGAATGAACAAGAATTATTGGAATTAGATAAATGGGCAAGTTTGT
GGAATTGGTTTAACATAACAAATTGGCTGTGGTATATAAAATTATTCATAATGATAGTAGGAGGCTTGGT
AGGTTTAAGAATAGTTTTTGCTGTACTTTCTATAGTGAATAGAGTTAGGCAGGGATATTCACCATTATCG
TTTCAGACCCACCTCCCAACCCCGAGGGGACCCATGCATTGCATCTCAATTAGTCAGCAACCAGGTGTGG
AAAGTCCCCAGGCTCCCCAGCAGGCAGAAGTATGCAAAGCATGCGTCTCAATTAGTCAGCAACCATAGTC
CCGCCCCTAACTCCGCCCATCCCGCCCCTAACTCCGCCCAGTTCCGCCCATTCTCCGCCCCATGGCTGAC
TAATTTTTTTTATTTATGCAGAGGCCGAGGCCGCCTCGGCCTCTGAGCTATTCCAGAAGTAGTGAGGAGG
CTTTTTTGGAGGCCTAGGCTTTTGCAAAAAGCTTTCTAGAGGTACCACCGGAGCTTACCATGACCGAGTA
CAAGCCCACGGTGCGCCTCGCCACCCGCGACGACGTCCCCAGGGCCGTACGCACCCTCGCCGCCGCGTTC
GCCGACTACCCCGCCACGCGCCACACCGTCGATCCGGACCGCCACATCGAGCGGGTCACCGAGCTGCAAG
AACTCTTCCTCACGCGCGTCGGGCTCGACATCGGCAAGGTGTGGGTCGCGGACGACGGCGCCGCCGTGGC
GGTCTGGACCACGCCGGAGAGCGTCGAAGCGGGGGCGGTGTTCGCCGAGATCGGCCCGCGCATGGCCGAG
TTGAGCGGTTCCCGGCTGGCCGCGCAGCAACAGATGGAAGGCCTCCTGGCGCCGCACCGGCCCAAGGAGC
CCGCGTGGTTCCTGGCCACCGTCGGCGTCTCGCCCGACCACCAGGGCAAGGGTCTGGGCAGCGCCGTCGT
GCTCCCCGGAGTGGAGGCGGCCGAGCGCGCCGGGGTGCCCGCCTTCCTGGAGACCTCCGCGCCCCGCAAC
CTCCCCTTCTACGAGCGGCTCGGCTTCACCGTCACCGCCGACGTCGAGGTGCCCGAAGGACCGCGCACCT
GGTGCATGACCCGCAAGCCCGGTGCCAGTTAACGAATTCTAGATCTTGAGACAAATGGCAGTATTCATCC
ACAATTTTAAAAGAAAAGGGGGGATTGGGGGGTACAGTGCAGGGGAAAGAATAGTAGACATAATAGCAAC
AGACATACAAACTAAAGAATTACAAAAACAAATTACAAAAATTCAAAATTTTCGGGTTTATTACAGGGAC
AGCAGAGATCCACTTTGGCGCCGGCTCGAGGCCTGCAGGTGCAAAGATGGATAAAGTTTTAAACAGAGAG
GAATCTTTGCAGCTAATGGACCTTCTAGGTCTTGAAAGGAGTGGGAATTGGCTCCGGTGCCCGTCAGTGG
GCAGAGCGCACATCGCCCACAGTCCCCGAGAAGTTGGGGGGAGGGGTCGGCAATTGAACCGGTGCCTAGA
GAAGGTGGCGCGGGGTAAACTGGGAAAGTGATGTCGTGTACTGGCTCCGCCTTTTTCCCGAGGGTGGGGG
AGAACCGTATATAAGTGCAGTAGTCGCCGTGAACGTTCTTTTTCGCAACGGGTTTGCCGCCAGAACACAG
GTAAGTGCCGTGTGTGGTTCCCGCGGGCCTGGCCTCTTTACGGGTTATGGCCCTTGCGTGCCTTGAATTA
CTTCCACCTGGCTGCAGTACGTGATTCTTGATCCCGAGCTTCGGGTTGGAAGTGGGTGGGAGAGTTCGAG
GCCTTGCGCTTAAGGAGCCCCTTCGCCTCGTGCTTGAGTTGAGGCCTGGCCTGGGCGCTGGGGCCGCCGC
GTGCGAATCTGGTGGCACCTTCGCGCCTGTCTCGCTGCTTTCGATAAGTCTCTAGCCATTTAAAATTTTT
GATGACCTGCTGCGACGCTTTTTTTCTGGCAAGATAGTCTTGTAAATGCGGGCCAAGATCTGCACACTGG
TATTTCGGTTTTTGGGGCCGCGGGCGGCGACGGGGCCCGTGCGTCCCAGCGCACATGTTCGGCGAGGCGG
GGCCTGCGAGCGCGGCCACCGAGAATCGGACGGGGGTAGTCTCAAGCTGGCCGGCCTGCTCTGGTGCCTG
GCCTCGCGCCGCCGTGTATCGCCCCGCCCTGGGCGGCAAGGCTGGCCCGGTCGGCACCAGTTGCGTGAGC
GGAAAGATGGCCGCTTCCCGGCCCTGCTGCAGGGAGCTCAAAATGGAGGACGCGGCGCTCGGGAGAGCGG
GCGGGTGAGTCACCCACACAAAGGAAAAGGGCCTTTCCGTCCTCAGCCGTCGCTTCATGTGACTCCACGG
AGTACCGGGCGCCGTCCAGGCACCTCGATTAGTTCTCGAGCTTTTGGAGTACGTCGTCTTTAGGTTGGGG
GGAGGGGTTTTATGCGATGGAGTTTCCCCACACTGAGTGGGTGGAGACTGAAGTTAGGCCAGCTTGGCAC
TTGATGTAATTCTCCTTGGAATTTGCCCTTTTTGAGTTTGGATCTTGGTTCATTCTCAAGCCTCAGACAG
TGGTTCAAAGTTTTTTTCTTCCATTTCAGGTGTCGTGAGGCTAGCACCGCCACCATGGACGCCGTCTTGG
AACCCTTCCCGGCCGACAGGCTGTTCCCCGGATCCAGCTTCCTGGACTTGGGGGATCTGAACGAGTCGGA
CTTCCTCAACAATGCGCACTTTCCTGAGCACCTGGACCACTTTACGGAGAACATGGAGGACTTCTCCAAT
GACCTGTTCAGCAGCTTCTTTGATGACCCTGTGCTGGATGAGAAGAGCCCTCTATTGGACATGGAACTGG
ACTCCCCTACGCCAGGCATCCAGGCGGAGCACAGCTACTCCCTGAGCGGCGACTCAGCGCCCCAGAGCCC
CCTTGTGCCCATCAAGATGGAGGACACCACCCAAGATGCAGAGCATGGAGCATGGGCGCTGGGACACAAA
CTGTGCTCCATCATGGTGAAGCAGGAGCAGAGCCCGGAGCTGCCCGTGGACCCTCTGGCTGCCCCCTCGG
CCATGGCTGCCGCGGCCGCCATGGCCACCACCCCGCTGCTGGGCCTCAGCCCCTTGTCCAGGCTGCCCAT
CCCCCACCAGGCCCCGGGAGAGATGACTCAGCTGCCAGTGATCAAAGCAGAGCCTCTGGAGGTGAACCAG
TTCCTCAAAGTGACACCGGAGGACCTGGTGCAGATGCCTCCGACGCCCCCCAGCAGCCATGGCAGTGACA
GCGACGGCTCCCAGAGTCCCCGCTCTCTGCCCCCCTCCAGCCCTGTCAGGCCCATGGCGCGCTCCTCCAC
GGCCATCTCCACCTCCCCACTCCTCACTGCCCCTCACAAATTACAGGGGACATCAGGGCCACTGCTCCTG
ACAGAGGAGGAGAAGCGGACCCTGATTGCTGAGGGCTACCCCATCCCCACAAAACTCCCCCTCACCAAAG
CCGAGGAGAAGGCCTTGAAGAGAGTCCGGAGGAAAATCAAGAACAAGATCTCAGCCCAGGAGAGCCGTCG
TAAGAAGAAGGAGTATGTGGAGTGTCTAGAAAAGAAGGTGGAGACATTTACATCTGAGAACAATGAACTG
TGGAAGAAGGTGGAGACCCTGGAGAATGCCAACAGGACCCTGCTCCAGCAGCTGCAGAAACTCCAGACTC
TGGTCACCAACAAGATCTCCAGACCTTACAAGATGGCCGCCACCCAGACTGGGACCTGCCTCATGGTGGC
AGCCTTGTGCTTTGTTCTGGTGCTGGGCTCCCTCGTGCCCTGCCTTCCCGAGTTCTCCTCCGGCTCCCAG
ACTGTGAAGGAAGACCCCCTGGCCGCAGACGGCGTCTACACGGCCAGCCAGATGCCCTCCCGAAGCCTCC
TATTCTACGATGACGGGGCAGGCTTATGGGAAGATGGCCGCAGCACCCTGCTGCCCATGGAGCCCCCAGA
TGGCTGGGAAATCAACCCCGGGGGGCCGGCAGAGCAGCGGCCCCGGGACCACCTGCAGCATGATCACCTG
GACAGCACCCACGAGACCACCAAGTACCTGAGTGAGGCCTGGCCTAAAGACGGTGGAAACGGCACCAGCC
CCGACTTCTCCCACTCCAAGGAGTGGTTCCACGACAGGGATCTGGGCCCCAACACCACCATCAAACTCTC
CTAGTAATGAACTAGTCCGTAACTTGAAAGTATTTCGATTTCTTGGCTTTATATATCTTGTGGAAAGGAC
GATGTTTGTGCGACCAGCAGAACCGTACGCGTTAAGTCGACAATCAACCTCTGGATTACAAAATTTGTGA
AAGATTGACTGGTATTCTTAACTATGTTGCTCCTTTTACGCTATGTGGATACGCTGCTTTAATGCCTTTG
TATCATGCTATTGCTTCCCGTATGGCTTTCATTTTCTCCTCCTTGTATAAATCCTGGTTGCTGTCTCTTT
ATGAGGAGTTGTGGCCCGTTGTCAGGCAACGTGGCGTGGTGTGCACTGTGTTTGCTGACGCAACCCCCAC
TGGTTGGGGCATTGCCACCACCTGTCAGCTCCTTTCCGGGACTTTCGCTTTCCCCCTCCCTATTGCCACG
GCGGAACTCATCGCCGCCTGCCTTGCCCGCTGCTGGACAGGGGCTCGGCTGTTGGGCACTGACAATTCCG
TGGTGTTGTCGGGGAAATCATCGTCCTTTCCTTGGCTGCTCGCCTGTGTTGCCACCTGGATTCTGCGCGG
GACGTCCTTCTGCTACGTCCCTTCGGCCCTCAATCCAGCGGACCTTCCTTCCCGCGGCCTGCTGCCGGCT
CTGCGGCCTCTTCCGCGTCTTCGCCTTCGCCCTCAGACGAGTCGGATCTCCCTTTGGGCCGCCTCCCCGC
GTCGACTTTAAGACCAATGACTTACAAGGCAGCTGTAGATCTTAGCCACTTTTTAAAAGAAAAGGGGGGA
CTGGAAGGGCTAATTCACTCCCAACGAAGACAAGATCTGCTTTTTGCTTGTACTGGGTCTCTCTGGTTAG
ACCAGATCTGAGCCTGGGAGCTCTCTGGCTAACTAGGGAACCCACTGCTTAAGCCTCAATAAAGCTTGCC
TTGAGTGCTTCAAGTAGTGTGTGCCCGTCTGTTGTGTGACTCTGGTAACTAGAGATCCCTCAGACCCTTT
TAGTCAGTGTGGAAAATCTCTAGCAGTACGTATAGTAGTTCATGTCATCTTATTATTCAGTATTTATAAC
TTGCAAAGAAATGAATATCAGAGAGTGAGAGGAACTTGTTTATTGCAGCTTATAATGGTTACAAATAAAG
CAATAGCATCACAAATTTCACAAATAAAGCATTTTTTTCACTGCATTCTAGTTGTGGTTTGTCCAAACTC
ATCAATGTATCTTATCATGTCTGGCTCTAGCTATCCCGCCCCTAACTCCGCCCATCCCGCCCCTAACTCC
GCCCAGTTCCGCCCATTCTCCGCCCCATGGCTGACTAATTTTTTTTATTTATGCAGAGGCCGAGGCCGCC
TCGGCCTCTGAGCTATTCCAGAAGTAGTGAGGAGGCTTTTTTGGAGGCCTAGGGACGTACCCAATTCGCC
CTATAGTGAGTCGTATTACGCGCGCTCACTGGCCGTCGTTTTACAACGTCGTGACTGGGAAAACCCTGGC
GTTACCCAACTTAATCGCCTTGCAGCACATCCCCCTTTCGCCAGCTGGCGTAATAGCGAAGAGGCCCGCA
CCGATCGCCCTTCCCAACAGTTGCGCAGCCTGAATGGCGAATGGG
[124 nt withheld, positions 7256-7379]
C
[91 nt withheld, positions 7381-7471]
A
[49 nt withheld, positions 7473-7521]
CCTTTGACGTTGGAGTCCACGTTCTTT
[37 nt withheld, positions 7549-7585]
ACCCTATCTCGGTCTATTCTTTTGATTTATAAGGGATTTTGCCGATTTCGGCCTATTGGTTAAAAAATGA
GCTGATTTAACAAAAATTTAACGCGAATTTTAACAAAATATTAACGCTTACAATTTAGGTGGCACTTTTC
GGGGAAATGTGCGCGGAACCCCTATTTGTTTATTTTTCTAAATACATTCAAATATGTATCCGCTCATGAG
ACAATAACCCTGATAAATGCTTCAATAATATTGAAAAAGGAAGAGTATGAGTATTCAACATTTCCGTGTC
GCCCTTATTCCCTTTTTTGCGGCATTTTGCCTTCCTGTTTTTGCTCACCCAGAAACGCTGGTGAAAGTAA
AAGATGCTGAAGATCAGTTGGGTGCACGAGTGGGTTACATCGAACTGGATCTCAACAGCGGTAAGATCCT
TGAGAGTTTTCGCCCCGAAGAACGTTTTCCAATGATGAGCACTTTTAAAGTTCTGCTATGTGGCGCGGTA
TTATCCCGTATTGACGCCGGGCAAGAGCAACTCGGTCGCCGCATACACTATTCTCAGAATGACTTGGTTG
AGTACTCACCAGTCACAGAAAAGCATCTTACGGATGGCATGACAGTAAGAGAATTATGCAGTGCTGCCAT
AACCATGAGTGATAACACTGCGGCCAACTTACTTCTGACAACGATCGGAGGACCGAAGGAGCTAACCGCT
TTTTTGCACAACATGGGGGATCATGTAACTCGCCTTGATCGTTGGGAACCGGAGCTGAATGAAGCCATAC
CAAACGACGAGCGTGACACCACGATGCCTGTAGCAATGGCAACAACGTTGCGCAAACTATTAACTGGCGA
ACTACTTACTCTAGCTTCCCGGCAACAATTAATAGACTGGATGGAGGCGGATAAAGTTGCAGGACCACTT
CTGCGCTCGGCCCTTCCGGCTGGCTGGTTTATTGCTGATAAATCTGGAGCCGGTGAGCGTGGGTCTCGCG
GTATCATTGCAGCACTGGGGCCAGATGGTAAGCCCTCCCGTATCGTAGTTATCTACACGACGGGGAGTCA
GGCAACTATGGATGAACGAAATAGACAGATCGCTGAGATAGGTGCCTCACTGATTAAGCATTGGTAACTG
TCAGACCAAGTTTACTCATATATACTTTAGATTGATTTAAAACTTCATTTTTAATTTAAAAGGATCTAGG
TGAAGATCCTTTTTGATAATCTCATGACCAAAATCCCTTAACGTGAGTTTTCGTTCCACTGAGCGTCAGA
CCCCGTAGAAAAGATCAAAGGATCTTCTTGAGATCCTTTTTTTCTGCGCGTAATCTGCTGCTTGCAAACA
AAAAAACCACCGCTACCAGCGGTGGTTTGTTTGCCGGATCAAGAGCTACCAACTCTTTTTCCGAAGGTAA
CTGGCTTCAGCAGAGCGCAGATACCAAATACTGTTCTTCTAGTGTAGCCGTAGTTAGGCCACCACTTCAA
GAACTCTGTAGCACCGCCTACATACCTCGCTCTGCTAATCCTGTTACCAGTGGCTGCTGCCAGTGGCGAT
AAGTCGTGTCTTACCGGGTTGGACTCAAGACGATAGTTACCGGATAAGGCGCAGCGGTCGGGCTGAACGG
GGGGTTCGTGCACACAGCCCAGCTTGGAGCGAACGACCTACACCGAACTGAGATACCTACAGCGTGAGCT
ATGAGAAAGCGCCACGCTTCCCGAAGGGAGAAAGGCGGACAGGTATCCGGTAAGCGGCAGGGTCGGAACA
GGAGAGCGCACGAGGGAGCTTCCAGGGGGAAACGCCTGGTATCTTTATAGTCCTGTCGGGTTTCGCCACC
TCTGACTTGAGCGTCGATTTTTGTGATGCTCGTCAGGGGGGCGGAGCCTATGGAAAAACGCCAGCAACGC
GGCCTTTTTACGGTTCCTGGCCTTTTGCTGGCCTTTTGCTCACATGTTCTTTCCTGCGTTATCCCCTGAT
TCTGTGGATAACCGTATTACCGCCTTTGAGTGAGCTGATACCGCTCGCCGCAGCCGAACGACCGAGCGCA
GCGAGTCAGTGAGCGAGGAAGCGGAAGAGCGCCCAATACGCAAACCGCCTCTCCCCGCGCGTTGGCCGAT
TCATTAATGCAGCTGGCACGACAGGTTTCCCGACTGGAAAGCGGGCAGTGAGCGCAACGCAATTAATGTG
AGTTAGCTCACTCATTAGGCACCCCAGGCTTTACACTTTATGCTTCCGGCTCGTATGTTGTGTGGAATTG
TGAGCGGATAACAATTTCACACAGGAAACAGCTATGACCATGATTACGCCAAGCGCGCAATTAACCCTCA
CTAAAGGGAACAAAAGCTGGAGCTGCAAGC
Features (pLannotate 1.2.2; 31 found; start..end, strand, type, name):
      5..231     +  promoter       RSV promoter: Rous sarcoma virus enhancer/promoter
    232..412     +  LTR            5' LTR (truncated): truncated 5' long terminal repeat (LTR) from HIV-1
    459..584     +  misc_feature   HIV-1 Ψ: packaging signal of human immunodeficiency virus type 1
    568..931     +  CDS            HIV-1 gag (fragment): gag protein from human immunodeficiency virus 1; gag
   1077..1310    +  misc_feature   RRE: The Rev response element (RRE) of HIV-1 allows for Rev-dependent mRNA export from the nucleus to the cytoplasm.
   1687..1713    +  CDS            Rev (fragment): human immunodeficiency virus 1 (HIV-1) Rev protein; rev; enhances nuclear export of unspliced and incompletely spliced viral mRNAs
   1720..1743    +  promoter       SV40 promoter (fragment): SV40 early promoter
   1744..1815    +  promoter       SV40 promoter (fragment): SV40 enhancer and early promoter
   1839..1974    +  rep_origin     SV40 ori: SV40 origin of replication
   2020..2616    +  CDS            PuroR (fragment): puromycin N-acetyltransferase; pac from Streptomyces; confers resistance to puromycin
   2665..2782    +  misc_feature   cPPT/CTS: central polypurine tract and central termination sequence of HIV-1
   2847..2913    +  CDS            small t antigen (fragment): SV40 (simian virus 40) small t antigen
   2920..4098    +  promoter       EF-1α promoter: strong constitutive promoter for human elongation factor EF-1α
   4115..5671    +  CDS            CREB3L1: CR3L1_HUMAN - Also known as OASIS. Experimental evidence at protein level: Swiss-Prot protein existence level 1. (Microbial infection) May play a role in limiting virus spread by inhibiting proliferation of virus-infected cells. Upon infection with diverse DNA and RNA viruses, inhibits cell-cycle progression by binding to promoters and activating transcription of genes encoding cell-cycle inhibitors, such as p21/CDKN1A (PubMed:21767813). From Homo sapiens (Human).
   5687..5740    +  promoter       U6 promoter (fragment): RNA polymerase III promoter for human U6 snRNA
   5782..6370    +  misc_feature   WPRE: woodchuck hepatitis virus posttranscriptional regulatory element
   6421..6440    +  misc_feature   cPPT/CTS (fragment): central polypurine tract and central termination sequence of HIV-1
   6442..6675    +  LTR            3' LTR (ΔU3): self-inactivating 3' long terminal repeat (LTR) from HIV-1
   6753..6874    +  polyA_signal   SV40 poly(A) signal: SV40 polyadenylation signal
   6914..7049    +  rep_origin     SV40 ori: SV40 origin of replication
   7070..7088    -  promoter       T7 promoter: promoter for bacteriophage T7 RNA polymerase
   7096..7251    +  CDS            lacZα (fragment): LacZα fragment of β-galactosidase; lacZ fragment
   7256..7684    +  rep_origin     f1 ori (sequence partly withheld): f1 bacteriophage origin of replication; arrow indicates direction of (+) strand synthesis
   7737..7841    +  promoter       AmpR promoter: bla
   7842..8702    +  CDS            AmpR: β-lactamase; bla; confers resistance to ampicillin, carbenicillin, and related antibiotics
   8873..9461    +  rep_origin     ori: high-copy-number ColE1/pMB1/pBR322/pUC origin of replication
   9644..9736    +  CDS            lacI (fragment): lac repressor; lacI; The lac repressor binds to the lac operator to inhibit transcription in E. coli. This inhibition can be relieved by adding lactose or isopropyl-β-D-thiogalactopyranoside (IPTG).
   9749..9770    +  protein_bind   CAP binding site: CAP binding activates transcription in the presence of cAMP. E. coli catabolite activator protein
   9785..9815    +  promoter       lac promoter: promoter for the E. coli lac operon
   9823..9839    +  protein_bind   lac operator: The lac repressor binds to the lac operator to inhibit transcription in E. coli. This inhibition can be relieved by adding lactose or isopropyl-β-D-thiogalactopyranoside (IPTG). lac repressor encoded by lacI
   9884..9902    +  promoter       T3 promoter: promoter for bacteriophage T3 RNA polymerase
