[The description below was written by a language model from this plasmid's Addgene catalogue record and pLannotate feature annotations shown in this document.]
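Description:
TFORF2213 is a third-generation-style, self-inactivating lentiviral expression plasmid built on the pLX_TRC317 backbone for constitutive overexpression of the human transcription factor CREB3L1 (also known as OASIS) in mammalian cells. It belongs to a barcoded transcription factor ORF collection in which each construct carries a unique 24-bp barcode, so that individual factors can be identified by sequencing in pooled overexpression screens such as directed-differentiation studies. In bacteria the roughly 9.9 kb plasmid is maintained through a high-copy ColE1/pUC origin and ampicillin resistance (AmpR). An f1 origin and remnants of a lac/T7/T3 cloning region are also present. The depositor warns that recombination can occur, as is common for LTR-containing plasmids.

The viral genome is transcribed from an RSV promoter fused to a truncated HIV-1 5' LTR. It includes the Ψ packaging signal with a partial gag sequence, the RRE for Rev-dependent nuclear export, a cPPT/CTS element and a ΔU3 3' LTR that inactivates LTR promoter activity after integration, followed by an SV40 polyadenylation signal. Within this unit, an SV40 early promoter/origin drives a puromycin N-acetyltransferase gene for selecting transduced cells. Downstream, the EF-1α promoter drives the synthesized CREB3L1 ORF. A WPRE follows the ORF to enhance transcript stability and expression. The feature table does not annotate the barcode itself. The recorded insert is somewhat longer than the annotated coding sequence, and a short U6 promoter-like fragment lies between the ORF and the WPRE, so the barcode may lie in this region, but the record does not say so. No epitope tag or fluorescent reporter is annotated.
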