Addgene plasmid #141973: TFORF2213
Purpose: Lentiviral vector for overexpressing transcription factor ORFs with unique 24-bp barcodes. Barcodes facilitate identification of transcription factors in pooled screens.
Depositing lab: Feng Zhang. Depositing organization: Broad Institute. Publication: A transcription factor atlas of directed differentiation. Joung J, Ma S, Tay T, Geiger-Schuller KR, Kirchgatterer PC, Verdine VK, Guo B, Arias-Garcia MA, Allen WE, Singh A, Kuksenko O, Abudayyeh OO, Gootenberg JS, Fu Z, Macrae RK, Buenrostro JD, Regev A, Zhang F. Cell. 2023 Jan 5;186(1):209-229.e26. doi: 10.1016/j.cell.2022.11.026. PubMed 36608654.
Backbone
  Vector backbone: pLX_TRC317
  Backbone manufacturer: Broad Institute Genetic Perturbation Platform
  Backbone size w/o insert (bp): 8264
  Vector type: Mammalian Expression, Lentiviral
  Selectable markers: Puromycin
Growth in bacteria
  Bacterial resistance: Ampicillin, 100 μg/mL
  Growth temperature: 37°C
  Growth strain: NEB Stable
  Copy number: High Copy
Gene/Insert
  Gene/Insert name: CREB3L1
  Species: H. sapiens (human)
  Insert size (bp): 1661
  Entrez Gene: CREB3L1 (a.k.a. C16DELp11.2, DEL16p11.2, OASIS, OI16)
  Promoter: EF1a
  Cloning method: Unknown
  Sequencing primers: 5′ GGGTGGAGACTGAAGTTAGGCCAG; 3′ CACATAGCGTAAAAGGAGCAACATAG
Terms and licenses: Academic/Nonprofit Terms; Industry Terms: Not Available to Industry
Depositor comments: NM_052854,ENST00000621158 . The transcription factor ORF portion of this plasmid was synthesized by Genewiz. Please test multiple small colonies in case of plasmid recombination. To make this collection available in a timely manner, a portion of this collection was not fully sequenced by Addgene. If an Addgene verified full plasmid sequence is not available, please contact us prior to placing an order to request the full sequence.
How to cite: TFORF2213 was a gift from Feng Zhang (Addgene plasmid # 141973 ; http://n2t.net/addgene:141973 ; RRID:Addgene_141973)
