>Addgene plasmid #141973 | TFORF2213 | depositor partial sequence | sequence record 278056 | Insert
ACCGCCACCATGGACGCCGTCTTGGAACCCTTCCCGGCCGACAGGCTGTTCCCCGGATCCAGCTTCCTGG
ACTTGGGGGATCTGAACGAGTCGGACTTCCTCAACAATGCGCACTTTCCTGAGCACCTGGACCACTTTAC
GGAGAACATGGAGGACTTCTCCAATGACCTGTTCAGCAGCTTCTTTGATGACCCTGTGCTGGATGAGAAG
AGCCCTCTATTGGACATGGAACTGGACTCCCCTACGCCAGGCATCCAGGCGGAGCACAGCTACTCCCTGA
GCGGCGACTCAGCGCCCCAGAGCCCCCTTGTGCCCATCAAGATGGAGGACACCACCCAAGATGCAGAGCA
TGGAGCATGGGCGCTGGGACACAAACTGTGCTCCATCATGGTGAAGCAGGAGCAGAGCCCGGAGCTGCCC
GTGGACCCTCTGGCTGCCCCCTCGGCCATGGCTGCCGCGGCCGCCATGGCCACCACCCCGCTGCTGGGCC
TCAGCCCCTTGTCCAGGCTGCCCATCCCCCACCAGGCCCCGGGAGAGATGACTCAGCTGCCAGTGATCAA
AGCAGAGCCTCTGGAGGTGAACCAGTTCCTCAAAGTGACACCGGAGGACCTGGTGCAGATGCCTCCGACG
CCCCCCAGCAGCCATGGCAGTGACAGCGACGGCTCCCAGAGTCCCCGCTCTCTGCCCCCCTCCAGCCCTG
TCAGGCCCATGGCGCGCTCCTCCACGGCCATCTCCACCTCCCCACTCCTCACTGCCCCTCACAAATTACA
GGGGACATCAGGGCCACTGCTCCTGACAGAGGAGGAGAAGCGGACCCTGATTGCTGAGGGCTACCCCATC
CCCACAAAACTCCCCCTCACCAAAGCCGAGGAGAAGGCCTTGAAGAGAGTCCGGAGGAAAATCAAGAACA
AGATCTCAGCCCAGGAGAGCCGTCGTAAGAAGAAGGAGTATGTGGAGTGTCTAGAAAAGAAGGTGGAGAC
ATTTACATCTGAGAACAATGAACTGTGGAAGAAGGTGGAGACCCTGGAGAATGCCAACAGGACCCTGCTC
CAGCAGCTGCAGAAACTCCAGACTCTGGTCACCAACAAGATCTCCAGACCTTACAAGATGGCCGCCACCC
AGACTGGGACCTGCCTCATGGTGGCAGCCTTGTGCTTTGTTCTGGTGCTGGGCTCCCTCGTGCCCTGCCT
TCCCGAGTTCTCCTCCGGCTCCCAGACTGTGAAGGAAGACCCCCTGGCCGCAGACGGCGTCTACACGGCC
AGCCAGATGCCCTCCCGAAGCCTCCTATTCTACGATGACGGGGCAGGCTTATGGGAAGATGGCCGCAGCA
CCCTGCTGCCCATGGAGCCCCCAGATGGCTGGGAAATCAACCCCGGGGGGCCGGCAGAGCAGCGGCCCCG
GGACCACCTGCAGCATGATCACCTGGACAGCACCCACGAGACCACCAAGTACCTGAGTGAGGCCTGGCCT
AAAGACGGTGGAAACGGCACCAGCCCCGACTTCTCCCACTCCAAGGAGTGGTTCCACGACAGGGATCTGG
GCCCCAACACCACCATCAAACTCTCCTAGTAATGAACTAGTCCGTAACTTGAAAGTATTTCGATTTCTTG
GCTTTATATATCTTGTGGAAAGGACGATGTTTGTGCGACCAGCAGAACCGT
