>Addgene plasmid #141973 | TFORF2213 | depositor partial sequence | sequence record 278057 | Barcode
TGTTTGTGCGACCAGCAGAACCGT
